Addgene plasmid #98147: pNOC-CRISPR-P2A-BlastR
Purpose: (Empty Backbone) Expresses Cas9-Nlux-P2A-BlastR and sgRNA in Nannochloropsis oceanica.
Depositing lab: Eva Farre. Depositing organization: Michigan State University. Publication: Nontransgenic Marker-Free Gene Disruption by an Episomal CRISPR System in the Oleaginous Microalga, Nannochloropsis oceanica CCMP1779. Poliner E, Takeuchi T, Du ZY, Benning C, Farre EM. ACS Synth Biol. 2018 Apr 20;7(4):962-968. doi: 10.1021/acssynbio.7b00362. Epub 2018 Mar 14. PubMed 29518315.
Backbone
  Vector backbone: pNOC-ARS-CRISPR-compact
  Backbone size (bp): 10560
  Vector type: Algae, Nannochloropsis expression
  Promoter: Ribi promoter
  Selectable markers: Blasticidin
  Tag / fusion protein: P2A-BlastR fusion with Cas9-Nlux (C terminal on backbone)
Growth in bacteria
  Bacterial resistance: Ampicillin, 100 μg/mL
  Growth temperature: 37°C
  Growth strain: DH5alpha
  Copy number: High Copy
Gene/Insert
  Cloning method: Restriction Enzyme
  Sequencing primers: 5′ ttttgcccgcgccccggc; 3′ TCACTCCCACACGTAGCC
Terms and licenses: Academic/Nonprofit Terms; Industry Terms: Not Available to Industry
How to cite: pNOC-CRISPR-P2A-BlastR was a gift from Eva Farre (Addgene plasmid # 98147 ; http://n2t.net/addgene:98147 ; RRID:Addgene_98147)
