[The description below was written by a language model from this plasmid's Addgene catalogue record and pLannotate feature annotations shown in this document.]
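Description:
pNOC-CRISPR-P2A-BlastR is an empty-backbone CRISPR/Cas9 expression plasmid of about 10.6 kb for the oleaginous microalga Nannochloropsis oceanica, derived from the pNOC-ARS-CRISPR-compact vector. In E. coli it is maintained as a high-copy plasmid through a ColE1/pUC-type origin and selected with ampicillin via the bla gene and its native promoter. The backbone name and the associated publication title point to an episomal system, but no autonomously replicating or centromere element is annotated in either feature table, so its presence in this derivative cannot be confirmed from the record.

The payload lies on the strand opposite the bacterial elements. It comprises Streptococcus pyogenes Cas9 followed by a luciferase derived from the Oplophorus gracilirostris catalytic subunit (the "Nlux" reporter). Downstream is the Aspergillus terreus blasticidin S deaminase gene (bsd). According to the catalogue entry, bsd is joined to the C terminus of Cas9-Nlux through a P2A self-cleaving peptide, so a single transcript should yield both the luminescent nuclease and the resistance enzyme. This ties blasticidin selection in the alga directly to Cas9 expression, and luminescence gives a readout of nuclease levels. The P2A itself is not annotated. A CaMV polyadenylation signal fragment lies further downstream.

The promoter is recorded as the Ribi promoter. It is not annotated, but the unannotated interval between Cas9 and the oppositely oriented S. pyogenes gRNA scaffold would be consistent with a shared divergent promoter region. Users add a target-specific guide by restriction cloning to disrupt genes in N. oceanica. The depositor and sequencing-verified records differ by only two nucleotides in length and carry identical features.
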