Features (pLannotate 1.2.2; 9 found; start..end, strand, type, name):
     22..126     +  promoter       AmpR promoter: bla
    127..987     +  CDS            AmpR: β-lactamase; bla; confers resistance to ampicillin, carbenicillin, and related antibiotics
   1158..1746    +  rep_origin     ori: high-copy-number ColE1/pMB1/pBR322/pUC origin of replication
   1930..2089    -  polyA_signal   CaMV poly(A) signal (fragment): cauliflower mosaic virus polyadenylation signal
   2187..2204    -  misc_feature   MCS (fragment): pUC18/19 multiple cloning site
   2860..3246    -  CDS            bsd: BSD_ASPTE - Experimental evidence at protein level: Swiss-Prot protein existence level 1. Catalyzes the deamination of the cytosine moiety of the antibiotics blasticidin S, cytomycin and acetylblasticidin S. From Aspergillus terreus.
   3502..4017    -  CDS            LUCI_OPLGR (fragment): Experimental evidence at protein level: Swiss-Prot protein existence level 1. Catalytic subunit of oplophorus-luciferin 2-monooxygenase. Oxidoreductase that converts coelenterazine (the oplophorus luciferin) to coelenteramide under emission of blue light with a maximum at 454 nm. Is also active with bisdeoxycoelenterazine. From Oplophorus gracilirostris (Luminous shrimp).
   4051..8153    -  CDS            Cas9 (fragment): Cas9 (Csn1) endonuclease from the Streptococcus pyogenes Type II CRISPR/Cas system generates RNA-guided double strand breaks in DNA
   9395..9470    +  misc_RNA       gRNA scaffold: guide RNA scaffold for the Streptococcus pyogenes CRISPR/Cas9 system
>Addgene plasmid #98147 | pNOC-CRISPR-P2A-BlastR | depositor full sequence | sequence record 182798 | pNOC-CRISPR-P2A-BlastR sequence 10560 bps
GGCACTTTTCGGGGAAATGTGCGCGGAACCCCTATTTGTTTATTTTTCTAAATACATTCAAATATGTATC
CGCTCATGAGACAATAACCCTGATAAATGCTTCAATAATATTGAAAAAGGAAGAGTATGAGTATTCAACA
TTTCCGTGTCGCCCTTATTCCCTTTTTTGCGGCATTTTGCCTTCCTGTTTTTGCTCACCCAGAAACGCTG
GTGAAAGTAAAAGATGCTGAAGATCAGTTGGGTGCACGAGTGGGTTACATCGAACTGGATCTCAACAGCG
GTAAGATCCTTGAGAGTTTTCGCCCCGAAGAACGTTTTCCAATGATGAGCACTTTTAAAGTTCTGCTATG
TGGCGCGGTATTATCCCGTATTGACGCCGGGCAAGAGCAACTCGGTCGCCGCATACACTATTCTCAGAAT
GACTTGGTTGAGTACTCACCAGTCACAGAAAAGCATCTTACGGATGGCATGACAGTAAGAGAATTATGCA
GTGCTGCCATAACCATGAGTGATAACACTGCGGCCAACTTACTTCTGACAACGATCGGAGGACCGAAGGA
GCTAACCGCTTTTTTGCACAACATGGGGGATCATGTAACTCGCCTTGATCGTTGGGAACCGGAGCTGAAT
GAAGCCATACCAAACGACGAGCGTGACACCACGATGCCTGTAGCAATGGCAACAACGTTGCGCAAACTAT
TAACTGGCGAACTACTTACTCTAGCTTCCCGGCAACAATTAATAGACTGGATGGAGGCGGATAAAGTTGC
AGGACCACTTCTGCGCTCGGCCCTTCCGGCTGGCTGGTTTATTGCTGATAAATCTGGAGCCGGTGAGCGT
GGGTCTCGCGGTATCATTGCAGCACTGGGGCCAGATGGTAAGCCCTCCCGTATCGTAGTTATCTACACGA
CGGGGAGTCAGGCAACTATGGATGAACGAAATAGACAGATCGCTGAGATAGGTGCCTCACTGATTAAGCA
TTGGTAACTGTCAGACCAAGTTTACTCATATATACTTTAGATTGATTTAAAACTTCATTTTTAATTTAAA
AGGATCTAGGTGAAGATCCTTTTTGATAATCTCATGACCAAAATCCCTTAACGTGAGTTTTCGTTCCACT
GAGCGTCAGACCCCGTAGAAAAGATCAAAGGATCTTCTTGAGATCCTTTTTTTCTGCGCGTAATCTGCTG
CTTGCAAACAAAAAAACCACCGCTACCAGCGGTGGTTTGTTTGCCGGATCAAGAGCTACCAACTCTTTTT
CCGAAGGTAACTGGCTTCAGCAGAGCGCAGATACCAAATACTGTTCTTCTAGTGTAGCCGTAGTTAGGCC
ACCACTTCAAGAACTCTGTAGCACCGCCTACATACCTCGCTCTGCTAATCCTGTTACCAGTGGCTGCTGC
CAGTGGCGATAAGTCGTGTCTTACCGGGTTGGACTCAAGACGATAGTTACCGGATAAGGCGCAGCGGTCG
GGCTGAACGGGGGGTTCGTGCACACAGCCCAGCTTGGAGCGAACGACCTACACCGAACTGAGATACCTAC
AGCGTGAGCTATGAGAAAGCGCCACGCTTCCCGAAGGGAGAAAGGCGGACAGGTATCCGGTAAGCGGCAG
GGTCGGAACAGGAGAGCGCACGAGGGAGCTTCCAGGGGGAAACGCCTGGTATCTTTATAGTCCTGTCGGG
TTTCGCCACCTCTGACTTGAGCGTCGATTTTTGTGATGCTCGTCAGGGGGGCGGAGCCTATGGAAAAACG
CCAGCAACGCGGCCTTTTTACGGTTCCTGGCCTTTTGCTGGCCTTTTGCTCACATGTTCTTTCCTGCGTT
ATCCCCTGATTCTGTGGATAACCGTATTACCGCCTTTGAGTGAGCTGATACCGCTCGCCGCAGCCGAACG
ACCGAGCGCAGCGAGTCAGTGAGCGAGGAAGCTCAGGTCACTGGATTTTGGTTTTAGGAATTAGAAATTT
TATTGATAGAAGTATTTTACAAATACAAATACATACTAAGGGTTTCTTATATGCTCAACACATGAGCGAA
ACCCTATAAGAACCCTAATTCCCTTATCTGGGAACTACTCACACATTATTCTGGAGAAAAATAGAGAGAG
ATAGATTTGTAGAGAGAGACTGGTGATTTTTGCGGACTCCGGTCGGCATCTACTACTAGTGCGGCCGCCA
TGGCCTCTAGTGGATCAGCTTGCATGCCTGCAGGAGACGATATCACCTCTTCTGTTTCCACGATAAAAAT
AGACTGCTCATTTCTTCGTCGTCTTCATCGTCTGCTTTTTCTGCTTCGCCTCTGTCTGGGGTCTGAAACC
ACTACACACACACACAACACTCGTACTCCCACTTTCACAAAAGCGTAAGCTCACCGGCTTTTCTTACACG
TACATTTTAGTGGATCCCATCACGCCACTACCACGCCCGCGGGGGATGGAACGGAGGGGAGAGAGAGAAG
GGGGAAGCATGGATGAATGAGACATTGAGGGAAAGGAGGGGAGGGAGCAGTCCATCAGGGCGCTACCTCT
CTTGTCCCCCAAACCCTGTTGAGCCGTTCAACATGTTTCATGTTTCCTCCCTCCCCCCTTCCCTCCCTGG
CCTTTCCGCGGAGCCATTCAAGTGACGTCTGGACCGCACCGTAACAAAATCGTTTCTATGGGGGGTTTGT
TTGACAACCACGTCTTCAGCGTTTTTAAAAAAAAAAGCGGGCAAGCCCTCTCACCCTCACTCATGCCCAT
CCTCCTCCTCTCCTGCGGAACATTCTTACAAAAGGCGTAACTCGACGACAACTCAAAGAACGACAAACAT
CAATCCCAAAAAAAAAATCTCTACTCGTCTCTCTTGGATCTTTCCAATTGACTAGTTCACTCCCACACGT
AGCCCGAAGGGAGAAGTTCTCTGATACCGACCGCCGTAGGCTGCCCGTCGGAATCCTTCACAATCGCCTT
GATCCCAGGGTGGAGGTCGAGCAGGACCTGCCGGCACCGCCCGCAGGGGCTCAGAATCCCGCGGTTCTCG
TTCCCGATGGCGACAATGCACGTCAGGTTCCCAGCCGCGGCAGCAGCGGCGGTCCCCAGGACCACCAGCT
CCGCGCAAGGCCCCCCCGTAAAATGGTACACGTTGACCCCCGTGAAGATCCGTCCGTCGGACGACAGAGC
AGCGGAAGCCACCGAGTAATCCTCGGAGATAGGAATCGAGTTAATCGTCGCCGTAGCCCTCTCGATCAGC
GTGCTCTCCTCCTGCGAGAGGGGCATGGGCCCCGGGTTCTCCTCCACGTCCCCGGCCTGCTTCAGCAAGG
AGAAGTTCGTCGCCCCCGGCCCCTGGAAGGACAGGGTCGTCATCGCGGTGCTCAGGCGTTCGCTGCGGCC
ATCGCTGTTTTCCGGATGGCTTTTGCTAAACGCCGCCGGATCATGAATGCCGGGGCGCGGGCAAAAGCCG
CTTCCGACCTTCCTCTTCTTTTTCGGGCTAGCCACCATGGACGCGTAGTCGGGCACGTCGTAGGGGTATC
CGGCCAGGATGCGCTCGCACAGGCGCCAGCCGGTTACCCCGTTGATGGTCACGCGGAACAACAGCGAGCC
ATCCGGGTTGATCAGCCGCTCGTCAATGATCTTATTGCCGTTCCACAGGGTGCCGGTCACCGTGATCTTC
TTGCCGTCGAACACGGCAATGCCCTCGTAAGGACGGCCGAAGTAGTCAATCATGTTCGGCGTCACACCGT
CGATGACCAGCGTCCCGTAGTGCAGTATCACCTTGAAGTGGTGATCGTCCACGGGGTACACAACCTTGAA
GATCTTCTCGATCTGGCCCATTTGGTCCCCGCTCAGGCCCTCGTAGGGAATGATGACGTGGATGTCGATC
TTCAGGCCGTTCTCGCCGCTCAGGACGATGCGCTGGATTGGGGTCACGGAGACGCCCAGGTTCTGGAAAA
GCGAGGACACACCGCCCTGCTCCAGCACCTGGTCGAGGTTATAGCCAGCTGTCTGCCGCCAGTCGCCCAC
GAAGTCCTCGAGAGTAAACACCATGTTAACGGACCCGCTGCCGGACCCGTCAGCCCTGCTGTCTCCACCG
AGCTGAGAGAGGTCGATTCTTGTTTCATAGAGCCCCGTAATTGACTGATGAATCAGTGTGGCGTCCAGGA
CCTCCTTTGTAGAGGTGTACCGCTTTCTGTCTATGGTGGTGTCGAAGTACTTGAAGGCTGCAGGCGCGCC
CAAGTTGGTCAGAGTAAACAAGTGGATAATGTTTTCTGCCTGCTCCCTGATGGGCTTATCCCTGTGCTTA
TTGTAAGCAGAAAGCACCTTATCGAGGTTAGCGTCGGCGAGGATCACTCTTTTGGAGAATTCGCTTATTT
GCTCGATGATCTCATCAAGGTAGTGTTTGTGTTGTTCCACGAACAGCTGCTTCTGCTCATTATCTTCGGG
AGACCCTTTGAGCTTTTCATAGTGGCTGGCCAGATACAAGAAATTAACGTATTTAGAGGGCAGTGCCAGC
TCGTTACCTTTCTGCAGCTCGCCCGCACTAGCGAGCATTCGTTTCCGGCCGTTTTCAAGCTCAAAGAGAG
AGTACTTGGGAAGCTTAATGATGAGGTCTTTTTTGACCTCTTTATATCCTTTCGCCTCGAGAAAGTCGAT
GGGGTTTTTTTCGAAGCTTGATCGCTCCATGATTGTGATGCCCAGCAGTTCCTTGACGCTTTTGAGTTTT
TTAGACTTCCCTTTCTCCACTTTGGCCACAACCAGTACACTGTAAGCGACTGTAGGAGAATCGAATCCGC
CGTATTTCTTGGGGTCCCAATCTTTTTTGCGTGCGATCAGCTTGTCGCTGTTCCTTTTCGGGAGGATACT
TTCCTTGGAGAAGCCTCCGGTCTGTACTTCGGTCTTTTTAACGATGTTCACCTGCGGCATGGACAGGACC
TTCCGGACTGTCGCGAAATCCCTACCCTTGTCCCACACGATTTCTCCTGTTTCTCCGTTTGTTTCGATAA
GTGGTCGCTTCCGAATCTCTCCATTGGCCAGTGTAATCTCGGTCTTGAAAAAATTCATAATATTGCTGTA
AAAGAAGTACTTAGCGGTGGCCTTGCCTATTTCCTGCTCAGACTTTGCGATCATTTTCCTAACATCGTAC
ACTTTATAGTCTCCGTAAACAAATTCAGATTCAAGCTTGGGATATTTTTTGATAAGTGCAGTGCCTACCA
CTGCATTCAGGTAGGCATCATGCGCATGGTGGTAATTGTTGATCTCTCTCACCTTATAAAACTGAAAGTC
CTTTCTGAAATCTGAGACCAGCTTAGACTTCAGAGTAATAACTTTCACCTCTCGAATCAGTTTGTCATTT
TCATCGTACTTGGTGTTCATGCGTGAATCGAGAATTTGGGCCACGTGCTTGGTGATCTGGCGTGTCTCAA
CAAGCTGCCTTTTGATGAAGCCGGCTTTATCCAACTCAGACAGGCCACCTCGTTCAGCCTTAGTCAGATT
ATCGAACTTCCGTTGTGTGATCAGTTTGGCGTTCAGCAGCTGCCGCCAATAATTTTTCATTTTCTTGACA
ACTTCTTCTGAGGGGACGTTATCACTCTTCCCTCTATTTTTATCGGATCTTGTCAACACTTTATTATCAA
TAGAATCATCTTTGAGAAAAGACTGGGGCACGATATGATCCACGTCGTAGTCGGAGAGCCGATTGATGTC
CAGTTCCTGATCCACGTACATGTCCCTGCCGTTCTGCAGGTAGTACAGGTAGAGCTTCTCATTCTGAAGC
TGGGTGTTTTCAACTGGGTGTTCCTTAAGGATTTGGGACCCCAGTTCTTTTATACCCTCTTCAATCCTCT
TCATCCTTTCCCTACTGTTCTTCTGTCCCTTCTGGGTAGTTTGGTTCTCTCGGGCCATCTCGATAACGAT
ATTCTCGGGCTTATGCCTTCCCATTACTTTGACGAGTTCATCCACGACCTTAACGGTCTGCAGTATTCCC
TTTTTGATAGCTGGGCTACCTGCAAGATTAGCGATGTGCTCGTGAAGACTGTCCCCCTGGCCAGAAACTT
GTGCTTTCTGGATGTCCTCCTTAAAGGTGAGAGAGTCATCATGGATCAACTGCATGAAGTTCCGGTTGGC
AAATCCATCGGACTTAAGAAAATCCAGGATTGTCTTTCCACTCTGCTTGTCTCGGATCCCATTGATCAGT
TTTCTTGACAGCCGCCCCCATCCTGTATATCGGCGCCTCTTGAGCTGTTTCATGACTTTGTCGTCGAAGA
GATGAGCGTAAGTTTTCAAGCGTTCTTCAATCATCTCCCTATCTTCAAACAACGTAAGGGTGAGGACAAT
GTCCTCAAGAATGTCCTCGTTCTCCTCATTGTCCAGGAAGTCCTTGTCTTTAATGATTTTCAGGAGATCG
TGATACGTTCCCAGGGATGCGTTGAAGCGATCCTCCACTCCGCTGATTTCAACAGAGTCGAAACATTCAA
TCTTTTTGAAATAGTCTTCTTTGAGCTGTTTCACGGTAACTTTCCGGTTCGTCTTGAAGAGGAGGTCCAC
GATAGCTTTCTTCTGCTCTCCAGACAGGAATGCTGGCTTTCTCATCCCTTCTGTGACGTATTTGACCTTG
GTGAGCTCGTTATAAACTGTGAAGTACTCGTACAGCAGAGAGTGTTTAGGAAGCACCTTTTCGTTAGGCA
GATTTTTATCAAAGTTAGTCATCCTTTCGATGAAGGACTGGGCAGAGGCCCCCTTATCCACGACTTCCTC
GAAGTTCCAGGGAGTGATGGTCTCTTCTGATTTGCGAGTCATCCACGCGAATCTGGAATTTCCCCGGGCG
AGGGGGCCTACATAGTAGGGTATCCGAAATGTGAGGATTTTCTCAATCTTTTCCCTGTTATCTTTCAAAA
AGGGGTAGAAATCCTCTTGCCGCCTGAGGATAGCGTGCAGTTCGCCCAGGTGAATCTGGTGGGGGATGCT
TCCATTGTCGAAAGTGCGCTGTTTGCGCAACAGATCTTCTCTGTTAAGCTTTACCAGCAGCTCCTCGGTG
CCGTCCATTTTTTCCAAGATGGGCTTAATAAATTTGTAAAATTCCTCCTGGCTTGCTCCGCCGTCAATGT
ATCCGGCGTAGCCATTTTTAGACTGATCGAAGAAAATTTCCTTGTACTTCTCAGGCAGTTGCTGTCTGAC
AAGGGCCTTCAGCAAAGTCAAGTCTTGGTGGTGCTCATCATAGCGCTTGATCATACTAGCGCTCAGCGGA
GCTTTGGTGATCTCCGTGTTCACTCGCAGAATATCACTCAGCAGAATGGCGTCTGACAGGTTCTTTGCCG
CCAAAAAAAGGTCTGCGTACTGGTCGCCGATCTGGGCCAGCAGATTGTCGAGATCATCATCGTAGGTGTC
TTTGCTCAGTTGAAGCTTGGCATCTTCGGCCAGGTCGAAGTTAGATTTAAAGTTGGGGGTCAGCCCGAGT
GACAGGGCGATAAGATTACCAAACAGGCCGTTCTTCTTCTCCCCAGGGAGCTGTGCGATGAGGTTTTCGA
GCCGCCGGGATTTGGACAGCCTAGCGCTCAGGATTGCTTTGGCGTCAACTCCGGATGCGTTGATCGGGTT
CTCTTCGAAAAGCTGATTGTAAGTCTGAACCAGTTGGATAAAGAGTTTGTCGACATCGCTGTTGTCTGGG
TTCAGGTCCCCCTCGATGAGGAAGTGTCCCCGAAATTTGATCATATGCGCCAGCGCGAGATAGATCAACC
GCAAGTCAGCCTTATCAGTACTGTCTACAAGCTTCTTCCTCAGATGATATATGGTTGGGTACTTTTCATG
GTACGCCACCTCGTCCACGATATTGCCAAAGATTGGGTGGCGCTCGTGCTTTTTATCCTCCTCCACCAAA
AAGGACTCCTCCAGCCTATGGAAGAAAGAGTCATCCACCTTAGCCATCTCATTACTAAAGATCTCCTGCA
GGTAGCAGATCCGATTCTTTCTGCGGGTATATCTGCGCCGTGCTGTTCTTTTGAGCCGCGTGGCTTCGGC
CGTCTCCCCGGAGTCGAACAGGAGGGCGCCAATGAGGTTCTTCTTTATGCTGTGGCGATCGGTATTGCCC
AGAACTTTGAATTTTTTGCTCGGCACCTTGTACTCGTCCGTAATGACGGCCCAGCCGACGCTGTTTGTGC
CGATATCGAGCCCAATGGAGTACTTCTTGTCCACCTTCCGCTTTTTCTTGGGCATGCTCGAGGGTTGCGT
GTGTATCTGTGTGCAGTGGATATTGTTACCGAGTTTGGTGAGCGTGAGTCCGTTAGTGCCCTGGTGGTGG
TGGATTAGGAGAGTGGGTGACTCGGTGTCCATGGCTTTCTTCGCTCATTATAGGAGGGGAAAGGAATGAG
GGAGGGTGGGGAGACCGCGTCTGTTGTTGACCACCGATTTACTTCTTGCCTCCCTTCCCCTCCCTCCCCT
CAATCCGTACGACACAAATAGTAGCCGAGTGTCTGCTGCAGAGCGCATGATTAGTGTGGTAGACAACGAG
GGAGGGAAGGATGTACAGGGCATGGCACGGAGAAGCGATGGTGGCCAGGAAGAGGAGAGGTCGCGAGAAC
AGGATGTGTTGCGAATGGATAAAAACAGAAAGCGATGGCTCTGGGCTTCGAAAGCAGGGGACATTAGGAC
GTGTAGACCATCTCGACGGATCCCTCTGTATCTCTGTTGTGCGTGAATGTTTTCTGTGCACGTGTAGTGT
GTGAGAGTAGAACCCGGGAACTCGAACAGAGAAAAGCATGGGTGGCTGTGGTGTGGAGGCTTCGTTCCCA
CCACATGCCCTTCTCCTTCGCCTCGCCTCTCCCTGCCTTCTTCCACGCACCCTTGCGCCCCTCGTTCTCA
ATACCTGGCTCACTTCCACCATTCAAACAACCATCACGATACAGGCATTTATCTATCGTTGAAGACTTCT
TCCTCCGGTAGATCTTAGCCAAGGTAAGAAGAGGGGCATGCAGCAAGGAGAAAGAAATGATGCATGATGA
GGAATAGAAGGGGAGGAGGGAGGGATATGATGGGAAGCGAAAGCGCATATTCTGGTGGTCTGCTGCCTGA
TGGGGACGCGTCTAGCTGTGACACTGAGGACGGTGGCTGCTGGTGGCTGCGGGCGCTGCCTTGGTGATCA
ATGGGAGTAAAGGGAGGGAAGGAGGTAGCGTGAACGGATGACGCGGAGAAGTTTAGGGGTCTCTTTACGT
ATCGCCCCTGCCGCCCGCCTCTCTGCGATAAATGTGCCTGTTACCCTGCAGCCTCTATTCTTCACTGTGT
TCCTGTTTTCCAACAGCCTCTATTCTTCCCTGTCTTTTGTTGCAGTGGCGTCATCCTCTCTTTGCCCCAG
TCGTCGTTCTCTCGACTCACTCACTCCCCCCCTCCTTCCCTCCCTCCATCCACAGAATCGATGAAGAGCA
GGCCTTGGCTCTTCGTTTTAGAGCTAGAAATAGCAAGTTAAAATAAGGCTAGTCCGTTATCAACTTGAAA
AAGTGGCACCGAGTCGGTGCTTTTGGCCGGCATGGTCCCAGCCTCCTCGCTGGCGCCGGCTGGGCAACAT
GCTTCGGCATGGCGAATGGGACTCCTGGGTACCATGGGAAAGAAAGGATGAGAAAGGAGAAAGGACATCT
AGATAACCGGCATATCACGGTGGTGTATTAGTGTAGAATAGTGAAGAGAAGACTTGGGAAAATGTGTAGG
AAAGGTTGTTTCTGTGTATGTGGGTTGGGATGGGTGGCTGTTTGAGAAGGAACAGCGGGCAGGGCGATGT
AGTGCTGAACGGGCACGGAACCACTGAGACTGAAGGAAGTAGGGAGAGAGAGGGGCAGGGGACGTGCACT
TTAATCTTTGCCTCGGTAGAGTATACCCATGCAAGAGTATGTGGCCACCTGTGGTGGCTTTTGGCCAGGT
CTGGTGCAGTGCCAATCATCTCCCATCAATAATACAACTTCAGAACAACGGCGCATTGATGGGGAGAGAG
AAAGTAAATTTAAGTAAGGGGTACGTAGTAGAGGATTCAACTGAAATATTTTCGAGGAGCGGTTGGGAAG
TTGACCGATTGAAAGGAGAAGGGAGGGGAGCAGGTGTGATAGTCATGTGTAAAGTAATTCTTTTTTGCCG
TCGTCACACAATCCACATCAATGATAAAATATGTTTAAGGATCAATCACACGGAGTCGGTCATAAGGCAA
CCGCAAACGCAATGCAAACTAGCAAGCAAGCAGGACCACAACAACAACCATTACCATCACAGGCGACAGC
AGCAGCAGCTGCAGCAGCAGCAAGGCAAGCAAAGGCCATCTGCGCGTGGACTTTTCCAGGCACCGGCTTT
AAGCGTAATTTTCAATGATTGTTGTCCGTGTATCCTCTCACCCTTTCACCGCTTGCGCGCACGTGAGCAG
CACAACTGGTAATGCCCGAGGACAATAGACGAGGAAAAAGAAGAAGAAAAATGAAGAGGGAGTGATGAAG
AAGAAGAGAAGAATAAAAGAAGACAGAAAAGAAGATAAAAAAGTCAAAAGACGACAAAGACGGAAAAAAA
AGAAACGCGCAATTTTAACACCAGCAACGACGACGAAAAGGGCGTCAGCTTTGCACCGGT
