Features (pLannotate 1.2.2; 9 found; start..end, strand, type, name):
     22..126     +  promoter       AmpR promoter: bla
    127..987     +  CDS            AmpR: β-lactamase; bla; confers resistance to ampicillin, carbenicillin, and related antibiotics
   1158..1746    +  rep_origin     ori: high-copy-number ColE1/pMB1/pBR322/pUC origin of replication
   1928..2087    -  polyA_signal   CaMV poly(A) signal (fragment): cauliflower mosaic virus polyadenylation signal
   2185..2202    -  misc_feature   MCS (fragment): pUC18/19 multiple cloning site
   2858..3244    -  CDS            bsd: BSD_ASPTE - Experimental evidence at protein level: Swiss-Prot protein existence level 1. Catalyzes the deamination of the cytosine moiety of the antibiotics blasticidin S, cytomycin and acetylblasticidin S. From Aspergillus terreus.
   3500..4015    -  CDS            LUCI_OPLGR (fragment): Experimental evidence at protein level: Swiss-Prot protein existence level 1. Catalytic subunit of oplophorus-luciferin 2-monooxygenase. Oxidoreductase that converts coelenterazine (the oplophorus luciferin) to coelenteramide under emission of blue light with a maximum at 454 nm. Is also active with bisdeoxycoelenterazine. From Oplophorus gracilirostris (Luminous shrimp).
   4049..8151    -  CDS            Cas9 (fragment): Cas9 (Csn1) endonuclease from the Streptococcus pyogenes Type II CRISPR/Cas system generates RNA-guided double strand breaks in DNA
   9393..9468    +  misc_RNA       gRNA scaffold: guide RNA scaffold for the Streptococcus pyogenes CRISPR/Cas9 system
>Addgene plasmid #98147 | pNOC-CRISPR-P2A-BlastR | addgene full sequence | sequence record 202020 | Addgene NGS Result
GGCACTTTTCGGGGAAATGTGCGCGGAACCCCTATTTGTTTATTTTTCTAAATACATTCAAATATGTATC
CGCTCATGAGACAATAACCCTGATAAATGCTTCAATAATATTGAAAAAGGAAGAGTATGAGTATTCAACA
TTTCCGTGTCGCCCTTATTCCCTTTTTTGCGGCATTTTGCCTTCCTGTTTTTGCTCACCCAGAAACGCTG
GTGAAAGTAAAAGATGCTGAAGATCAGTTGGGTGCACGAGTGGGTTACATCGAACTGGATCTCAACAGCG
GTAAGATCCTTGAGAGTTTTCGCCCCGAAGAACGTTTTCCAATGATGAGCACTTTTAAAGTTCTGCTATG
TGGCGCGGTATTATCCCGTATTGACGCCGGGCAAGAGCAACTCGGTCGCCGCATACACTATTCTCAGAAT
GACTTGGTTGAGTACTCACCAGTCACAGAAAAGCATCTTACGGATGGCATGACAGTAAGAGAATTATGCA
GTGCTGCCATAACCATGAGTGATAACACTGCGGCCAACTTACTTCTGACAACGATCGGAGGACCGAAGGA
GCTAACCGCTTTTTTGCACAACATGGGGGATCATGTAACTCGCCTTGATCGTTGGGAACCGGAGCTGAAT
GAAGCCATACCAAACGACGAGCGTGACACCACGATGCCTGTAGCAATGGCAACAACGTTGCGCAAACTAT
TAACTGGCGAACTACTTACTCTAGCTTCCCGGCAACAATTAATAGACTGGATGGAGGCGGATAAAGTTGC
AGGACCACTTCTGCGCTCGGCCCTTCCGGCTGGCTGGTTTATTGCTGATAAATCTGGAGCCGGTGAGCGT
GGGTCTCGCGGTATCATTGCAGCACTGGGGCCAGATGGTAAGCCCTCCCGTATCGTAGTTATCTACACGA
CGGGGAGTCAGGCAACTATGGATGAACGAAATAGACAGATCGCTGAGATAGGTGCCTCACTGATTAAGCA
TTGGTAACTGTCAGACCAAGTTTACTCATATATACTTTAGATTGATTTAAAACTTCATTTTTAATTTAAA
AGGATCTAGGTGAAGATCCTTTTTGATAATCTCATGACCAAAATCCCTTAACGTGAGTTTTCGTTCCACT
GAGCGTCAGACCCCGTAGAAAAGATCAAAGGATCTTCTTGAGATCCTTTTTTTCTGCGCGTAATCTGCTG
CTTGCAAACAAAAAAACCACCGCTACCAGCGGTGGTTTGTTTGCCGGATCAAGAGCTACCAACTCTTTTT
CCGAAGGTAACTGGCTTCAGCAGAGCGCAGATACCAAATACTGTTCTTCTAGTGTAGCCGTAGTTAGGCC
ACCACTTCAAGAACTCTGTAGCACCGCCTACATACCTCGCTCTGCTAATCCTGTTACCAGTGGCTGCTGC
CAGTGGCGATAAGTCGTGTCTTACCGGGTTGGACTCAAGACGATAGTTACCGGATAAGGCGCAGCGGTCG
GGCTGAACGGGGGGTTCGTGCACACAGCCCAGCTTGGAGCGAACGACCTACACCGAACTGAGATACCTAC
AGCGTGAGCTATGAGAAAGCGCCACGCTTCCCGAAGGGAGAAAGGCGGACAGGTATCCGGTAAGCGGCAG
GGTCGGAACAGGAGAGCGCACGAGGGAGCTTCCAGGGGGAAACGCCTGGTATCTTTATAGTCCTGTCGGG
TTTCGCCACCTCTGACTTGAGCGTCGATTTTTGTGATGCTCGTCAGGGGGGCGGAGCCTATGGAAAAACG
CCAGCAACGCGGCCTTTTTACGGTTCCTGGCCTTTTGCTGGCCTTTTGCTCACATGTTCTTTCCTGCGTT
ATCCCCTGATTCTGTGGATAACCGTATTACCGCCTTTGAGTGAGCTGATACCGCTCGCCGCAGCCGAACG
ACCGAGCGCAGCGAGTCAGTGAGCGAGGAAGCTGGTCACTGGATTTTGGTTTTAGGAATTAGAAATTTTA
TTGATAGAAGTATTTTACAAATACAAATACATACTAAGGGTTTCTTATATGCTCAACACATGAGCGAAAC
CCTATAAGAACCCTAATTCCCTTATCTGGGAACTACTCACACATTATTCTGGAGAAAAATAGAGAGAGAT
AGATTTGTAGAGAGAGACTGGTGATTTTTGCGGACTCCGGTCGGCATCTACTACTAGTGCGGCCGCCATG
GCCTCTAGTGGATCAGCTTGCATGCCTGCAGGAGACGATATCACCTCTTCTGTTTCCACGATAAAAATAG
ACTGCTCATTTCTTCGTCGTCTTCATCGTCTGCTTTTTCTGCTTCGCCTCTGTCTGGGGTCTGAAACCAC
TACACACACACACAACACTCGTACTCCCACTTTCACAAAAGCGTAAGCTCACCGGCTTTTCTTACACGTA
CATTTTAGTGGATCCCATCACGCCACTACCACGCCCGCGGGGGATGGAACGGAGGGGAGAGAGAGAAGGG
GGAAGCATGGATGAATGAGACATTGAGGGAAAGGAGGGGAGGGAGCAGTCCATCAGGGCGCTACCTCTCT
TGTCCCCCAAACCCTGTTGAGCCGTTCAACATGTTTCATGTTTCCTCCCTCCCCCCTTCCCTCCCTGGCC
TTTCCGCGGAGCCATTCAAGTGACGTCTGGACCGCACCGTAACAAAATCGTTTCTATGGGGGGTTTGTTT
GACAACCACGTCTTCAGCGTTTTTAAAAAAAAAAGCGGGCAAGCCCTCTCACCCTCACTCATGCCCATCC
TCCTCCTCTCCTGCGGAACATTCTTACAAAAGGCGTAACTCGACGACAACTCAAAGAACGACAAACATCA
ATCCCAAAAAAAAAATCTCTACTCGTCTCTCTTGGATCTTTCCAATTGACTAGTTCACTCCCACACGTAG
CCCGAAGGGAGAAGTTCTCTGATACCGACCGCCGTAGGCTGCCCGTCGGAATCCTTCACAATCGCCTTGA
TCCCAGGGTGGAGGTCGAGCAGGACCTGCCGGCACCGCCCGCAGGGGCTCAGAATCCCGCGGTTCTCGTT
CCCGATGGCGACAATGCACGTCAGGTTCCCAGCCGCGGCAGCAGCGGCGGTCCCCAGGACCACCAGCTCC
GCGCAAGGCCCCCCCGTAAAATGGTACACGTTGACCCCCGTGAAGATCCGTCCGTCGGACGACAGAGCAG
CGGAAGCCACCGAGTAATCCTCGGAGATAGGAATCGAGTTAATCGTCGCCGTAGCCCTCTCGATCAGCGT
GCTCTCCTCCTGCGAGAGGGGCATGGGCCCCGGGTTCTCCTCCACGTCCCCGGCCTGCTTCAGCAAGGAG
AAGTTCGTCGCCCCCGGCCCCTGGAAGGACAGGGTCGTCATCGCGGTGCTCAGGCGTTCGCTGCGGCCAT
CGCTGTTTTCCGGATGGCTTTTGCTAAACGCCGCCGGATCATGAATGCCGGGGCGCGGGCAAAAGCCGCT
TCCGACCTTCCTCTTCTTTTTCGGGCTAGCCACCATGGACGCGTAGTCGGGCACGTCGTAGGGGTATCCG
GCCAGGATGCGCTCGCACAGGCGCCAGCCGGTTACCCCGTTGATGGTCACGCGGAACAACAGCGAGCCAT
CCGGGTTGATCAGCCGCTCGTCAATGATCTTATTGCCGTTCCACAGGGTGCCGGTCACCGTGATCTTCTT
GCCGTCGAACACGGCAATGCCCTCGTAAGGACGGCCGAAGTAGTCAATCATGTTCGGCGTCACACCGTCG
ATGACCAGCGTCCCGTAGTGCAGTATCACCTTGAAGTGGTGATCGTCCACGGGGTACACAACCTTGAAGA
TCTTCTCGATCTGGCCCATTTGGTCCCCGCTCAGGCCCTCGTAGGGAATGATGACGTGGATGTCGATCTT
CAGGCCGTTCTCGCCGCTCAGGACGATGCGCTGGATTGGGGTCACGGAGACGCCCAGGTTCTGGAAAAGC
GAGGACACACCGCCCTGCTCCAGCACCTGGTCGAGGTTATAGCCAGCTGTCTGCCGCCAGTCGCCCACGA
AGTCCTCGAGAGTAAACACCATGTTAACGGACCCGCTGCCGGACCCGTCAGCCCTGCTGTCTCCACCGAG
CTGAGAGAGGTCGATTCTTGTTTCATAGAGCCCCGTAATTGACTGATGAATCAGTGTGGCGTCCAGGACC
TCCTTTGTAGAGGTGTACCGCTTTCTGTCTATGGTGGTGTCGAAGTACTTGAAGGCTGCAGGCGCGCCCA
AGTTGGTCAGAGTAAACAAGTGGATAATGTTTTCTGCCTGCTCCCTGATGGGCTTATCCCTGTGCTTATT
GTAAGCAGAAAGCACCTTATCGAGGTTAGCGTCGGCGAGGATCACTCTTTTGGAGAATTCGCTTATTTGC
TCGATGATCTCATCAAGGTAGTGTTTGTGTTGTTCCACGAACAGCTGCTTCTGCTCATTATCTTCGGGAG
ACCCTTTGAGCTTTTCATAGTGGCTGGCCAGATACAAGAAATTAACGTATTTAGAGGGCAGTGCCAGCTC
GTTACCTTTCTGCAGCTCGCCCGCACTAGCGAGCATTCGTTTCCGGCCGTTTTCAAGCTCAAAGAGAGAG
TACTTGGGAAGCTTAATGATGAGGTCTTTTTTGACCTCTTTATATCCTTTCGCCTCGAGAAAGTCGATGG
GGTTTTTTTCGAAGCTTGATCGCTCCATGATTGTGATGCCCAGCAGTTCCTTGACGCTTTTGAGTTTTTT
AGACTTCCCTTTCTCCACTTTGGCCACAACCAGTACACTGTAAGCGACTGTAGGAGAATCGAATCCGCCG
TATTTCTTGGGGTCCCAATCTTTTTTGCGTGCGATCAGCTTGTCGCTGTTCCTTTTCGGGAGGATACTTT
CCTTGGAGAAGCCTCCGGTCTGTACTTCGGTCTTTTTAACGATGTTCACCTGCGGCATGGACAGGACCTT
CCGGACTGTCGCGAAATCCCTACCCTTGTCCCACACGATTTCTCCTGTTTCTCCGTTTGTTTCGATAAGT
GGTCGCTTCCGAATCTCTCCATTGGCCAGTGTAATCTCGGTCTTGAAAAAATTCATAATATTGCTGTAAA
AGAAGTACTTAGCGGTGGCCTTGCCTATTTCCTGCTCAGACTTTGCGATCATTTTCCTAACATCGTACAC
TTTATAGTCTCCGTAAACAAATTCAGATTCAAGCTTGGGATATTTTTTGATAAGTGCAGTGCCTACCACT
GCATTCAGGTAGGCATCATGCGCATGGTGGTAATTGTTGATCTCTCTCACCTTATAAAACTGAAAGTCCT
TTCTGAAATCTGAGACCAGCTTAGACTTCAGAGTAATAACTTTCACCTCTCGAATCAGTTTGTCATTTTC
ATCGTACTTGGTGTTCATGCGTGAATCGAGAATTTGGGCCACGTGCTTGGTGATCTGGCGTGTCTCAACA
AGCTGCCTTTTGATGAAGCCGGCTTTATCCAACTCAGACAGGCCACCTCGTTCAGCCTTAGTCAGATTAT
CGAACTTCCGTTGTGTGATCAGTTTGGCGTTCAGCAGCTGCCGCCAATAATTTTTCATTTTCTTGACAAC
TTCTTCTGAGGGGACGTTATCACTCTTCCCTCTATTTTTATCGGATCTTGTCAACACTTTATTATCAATA
GAATCATCTTTGAGAAAAGACTGGGGCACGATATGATCCACGTCGTAGTCGGAGAGCCGATTGATGTCCA
GTTCCTGATCCACGTACATGTCCCTGCCGTTCTGCAGGTAGTACAGGTAGAGCTTCTCATTCTGAAGCTG
GGTGTTTTCAACTGGGTGTTCCTTAAGGATTTGGGACCCCAGTTCTTTTATACCCTCTTCAATCCTCTTC
ATCCTTTCCCTACTGTTCTTCTGTCCCTTCTGGGTAGTTTGGTTCTCTCGGGCCATCTCGATAACGATAT
TCTCGGGCTTATGCCTTCCCATTACTTTGACGAGTTCATCCACGACCTTAACGGTCTGCAGTATTCCCTT
TTTGATAGCTGGGCTACCTGCAAGATTAGCGATGTGCTCGTGAAGACTGTCCCCCTGGCCAGAAACTTGT
GCTTTCTGGATGTCCTCCTTAAAGGTGAGAGAGTCATCATGGATCAACTGCATGAAGTTCCGGTTGGCAA
ATCCATCGGACTTAAGAAAATCCAGGATTGTCTTTCCACTCTGCTTGTCTCGGATCCCATTGATCAGTTT
TCTTGACAGCCGCCCCCATCCTGTATATCGGCGCCTCTTGAGCTGTTTCATGACTTTGTCGTCGAAGAGA
TGAGCGTAAGTTTTCAAGCGTTCTTCAATCATCTCCCTATCTTCAAACAACGTAAGGGTGAGGACAATGT
CCTCAAGAATGTCCTCGTTCTCCTCATTGTCCAGGAAGTCCTTGTCTTTAATGATTTTCAGGAGATCGTG
ATACGTTCCCAGGGATGCGTTGAAGCGATCCTCCACTCCGCTGATTTCAACAGAGTCGAAACATTCAATC
TTTTTGAAATAGTCTTCTTTGAGCTGTTTCACGGTAACTTTCCGGTTCGTCTTGAAGAGGAGGTCCACGA
TAGCTTTCTTCTGCTCTCCAGACAGGAATGCTGGCTTTCTCATCCCTTCTGTGACGTATTTGACCTTGGT
GAGCTCGTTATAAACTGTGAAGTACTCGTACAGCAGAGAGTGTTTAGGAAGCACCTTTTCGTTAGGCAGA
TTTTTATCAAAGTTAGTCATCCTTTCGATGAAGGACTGGGCAGAGGCCCCCTTATCCACGACTTCCTCGA
AGTTCCAGGGAGTGATGGTCTCTTCTGATTTGCGAGTCATCCACGCGAATCTGGAATTTCCCCGGGCGAG
GGGGCCTACATAGTAGGGTATCCGAAATGTGAGGATTTTCTCAATCTTTTCCCTGTTATCTTTCAAAAAG
GGGTAGAAATCCTCTTGCCGCCTGAGGATAGCGTGCAGTTCGCCCAGGTGAATCTGGTGGGGGATGCTTC
CATTGTCGAAAGTGCGCTGTTTGCGCAACAGATCTTCTCTGTTAAGCTTTACCAGCAGCTCCTCGGTGCC
GTCCATTTTTTCCAAGATGGGCTTAATAAATTTGTAAAATTCCTCCTGGCTTGCTCCGCCGTCAATGTAT
CCGGCGTAGCCATTTTTAGACTGATCGAAGAAAATTTCCTTGTACTTCTCAGGCAGTTGCTGTCTGACAA
GGGCCTTCAGCAAAGTCAAGTCTTGGTGGTGCTCATCATAGCGCTTGATCATACTAGCGCTCAGCGGAGC
TTTGGTGATCTCCGTGTTCACTCGCAGAATATCACTCAGCAGAATGGCGTCTGACAGGTTCTTTGCCGCC
AAAAAAAGGTCTGCGTACTGGTCGCCGATCTGGGCCAGCAGATTGTCGAGATCATCATCGTAGGTGTCTT
TGCTCAGTTGAAGCTTGGCATCTTCGGCCAGGTCGAAGTTAGATTTAAAGTTGGGGGTCAGCCCGAGTGA
CAGGGCGATAAGATTACCAAACAGGCCGTTCTTCTTCTCCCCAGGGAGCTGTGCGATGAGGTTTTCGAGC
CGCCGGGATTTGGACAGCCTAGCGCTCAGGATTGCTTTGGCGTCAACTCCGGATGCGTTGATCGGGTTCT
CTTCGAAAAGCTGATTGTAAGTCTGAACCAGTTGGATAAAGAGTTTGTCGACATCGCTGTTGTCTGGGTT
CAGGTCCCCCTCGATGAGGAAGTGTCCCCGAAATTTGATCATATGCGCCAGCGCGAGATAGATCAACCGC
AAGTCAGCCTTATCAGTACTGTCTACAAGCTTCTTCCTCAGATGATATATGGTTGGGTACTTTTCATGGT
ACGCCACCTCGTCCACGATATTGCCAAAGATTGGGTGGCGCTCGTGCTTTTTATCCTCCTCCACCAAAAA
GGACTCCTCCAGCCTATGGAAGAAAGAGTCATCCACCTTAGCCATCTCATTACTAAAGATCTCCTGCAGG
TAGCAGATCCGATTCTTTCTGCGGGTATATCTGCGCCGTGCTGTTCTTTTGAGCCGCGTGGCTTCGGCCG
TCTCCCCGGAGTCGAACAGGAGGGCGCCAATGAGGTTCTTCTTTATGCTGTGGCGATCGGTATTGCCCAG
AACTTTGAATTTTTTGCTCGGCACCTTGTACTCGTCCGTAATGACGGCCCAGCCGACGCTGTTTGTGCCG
ATATCGAGCCCAATGGAGTACTTCTTGTCCACCTTCCGCTTTTTCTTGGGCATGCTCGAGGGTTGCGTGT
GTATCTGTGTGCAGTGGATATTGTTACCGAGTTTGGTGAGCGTGAGTCCGTTAGTGCCCTGGTGGTGGTG
GATTAGGAGAGTGGGTGACTCGGTGTCCATGGCTTTCTTCGCTCATTATAGGAGGGGAAAGGAATGAGGG
AGGGTGGGGAGACCGCGTCTGTTGTTGACCACCGATTTACTTCTTGCCTCCCTTCCCCTCCCTCCCCTCA
ATCCGTACGACACAAATAGTAGCCGAGTGTCTGCTGCAGAGCGCATGATTAGTGTGGTAGACAACGAGGG
AGGGAAGGATGTACAGGGCATGGCACGGAGAAGCGATGGTGGCCAGGAAGAGGAGAGGTCGCGAGAACAG
GATGTGTTGCGAATGGATAAAAACAGAAAGCGATGGCTCTGGGCTTCGAAAGCAGGGGACATTAGGACGT
GTAGACCATCTCGACGGATCCCTCTGTATCTCTGTTGTGCGTGAATGTTTTCTGTGCACGTGTAGTGTGT
GAGAGTAGAACCCGGGAACTCGAACAGAGAAAAGCATGGGTGGCTGTGGTGTGGAGGCTTCGTTCCCACC
ACATGCCCTTCTCCTTCGCCTCGCCTCTCCCTGCCTTCTTCCACGCACCCTTGCGCCCCTCGTTCTCAAT
ACCTGGCTCACTTCCACCATTCAAACAACCATCACGATACAGGCATTTATCTATCGTTGAAGACTTCTTC
CTCCGGTAGATCTTAGCCAAGGTAAGAAGAGGGGCATGCAGCAAGGAGAAAGAAATGATGCATGATGAGG
AATAGAAGGGGAGGAGGGAGGGATATGATGGGAAGCGAAAGCGCATATTCTGGTGGTCTGCTGCCTGATG
GGGACGCGTCTAGCTGTGACACTGAGGACGGTGGCTGCTGGTGGCTGCGGGCGCTGCCTTGGTGATCAAT
GGGAGTAAAGGGAGGGAAGGAGGTAGCGTGAACGGATGACGCGGAGAAGTTTAGGGGTCTCTTTACGTAT
CGCCCCTGCCGCCCGCCTCTCTGCGATAAATGTGCCTGTTACCCTGCAGCCTCTATTCTTCACTGTGTTC
CTGTTTTCCAACAGCCTCTATTCTTCCCTGTCTTTTGTTGCAGTGGCGTCATCCTCTCTTTGCCCCAGTC
GTCGTTCTCTCGACTCACTCACTCCCCCCCTCCTTCCCTCCCTCCATCCACAGAATCGATGAAGAGCAGG
CCTTGGCTCTTCGTTTTAGAGCTAGAAATAGCAAGTTAAAATAAGGCTAGTCCGTTATCAACTTGAAAAA
GTGGCACCGAGTCGGTGCTTTTGGCCGGCATGGTCCCAGCCTCCTCGCTGGCGCCGGCTGGGCAACATGC
TTCGGCATGGCGAATGGGACTCCTGGGTACCATGGGAAAGAAAGGATGAGAAAGGAGAAAGGACATCTAG
ATAACCGGCATATCACGGTGGTGTATTAGTGTAGAATAGTGAAGAGAAGACTTGGGAAAATGTGTAGGAA
AGGTTGTTTCTGTGTATGTGGGTTGGGATGGGTGGCTGTTTGAGAAGGAACAGCGGGCAGGGCGATGTAG
TGCTGAACGGGCACGGAACCACTGAGACTGAAGGAAGTAGGGAGAGAGAGGGGCAGGGGACGTGCACTTT
AATCTTTGCCTCGGTAGAGTATACCCATGCAAGAGTATGTGGCCACCTGTGGTGGCTTTTGGCCAGGTCT
GGTGCAGTGCCAATCATCTCCCATCAATAATACAACTTCAGAACAACGGCGCATTGATGGGGAGAGAGAA
AGTAAATTTAAGTAAGGGGTACGTAGTAGAGGATTCAACTGAAATATTTTCGAGGAGCGGTTGGGAAGTT
GACCGATTGAAAGGAGAAGGGAGGGGAGCAGGTGTGATAGTCATGTGTAAAGTAATTCTTTTTTGCCGTC
GTCACACAATCCACATCAATGATAAAATATGTTTAAGGATCAATCACACGGAGTCGGTCATAAGGCAACC
GCAAACGCAATGCAAACTAGCAAGCAAGCAGGACCACAACAACAACCATTACCATCACAGGCGACAGCAG
CAGCAGCTGCAGCAGCAGCAAGGCAAGCAAAGGCCATCTGCGCGTGGACTTTTCCAGGCACCGGCTTTAA
GCGTAATTTTCAATGATTGTTGTCCGTGTATCCTCTCACCCTTTCACCGCTTGCGCGCACGTGAGCAGCA
CAACTGGTAATGCCCGAGGACAATAGACGAGGAAAAAGAAGAAGAAAAATGAAGAGGGAGTGATGAAGAA
GAAGAGAAGAATAAAAGAAGACAGAAAAGAAGATAAAAAAGTCAAAAGACGACAAAGACGGAAAAAAAAG
AAACGCGCAATTTTAACACCAGCAACGACGACGAAAAGGGCGTCAGCTTTGCACCGGT
